Addgene plasmid #164744: LjUBQ:MtIDA11:T35s
Purpose: Overexpression of Peptide coding gene (Binary vector)
Depositing lab: Wolf Scheible. Depositing organization: Noble Research Institute, LLC.
Backbone
  Vector backbone: EC50505
  Backbone size w/o insert (bp): 10475
  Vector type: Plant Expression
  Selectable markers: Neomycin (select with G418) ; N/A
Growth in bacteria
  Bacterial resistance: Kanamycin, 50 μg/mL
  Growth temperature: 37°C
  Growth strain: DH5alpha
  Copy number: High Copy
Gene/Insert
  Gene/Insert name: Medtr3g095690.1 (alt names: IDA11; AES72812.1)
  Species: Medicago truncatula
  Insert size (bp): 561
  Promoter: Lotus japonicus Ubiquitin
  Tag / fusion protein: Terminator 35S (C terminal on insert)
  Cloning method: Unknown
Terms and licenses: Academic/Nonprofit Terms; Industry Terms: Not Available to Industry
Depositor comments: Cloned by Sonali/Shulan
How to cite: LjUBQ:MtIDA11:T35s was a gift from Wolf Scheible (Addgene plasmid # 164744 ; http://n2t.net/addgene:164744 ; RRID:Addgene_164744)
