[The description below was written by a language model from this plasmid's Addgene catalogue record and pLannotate feature annotations shown in this document.]
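Description:
LjUBQ:MtIDA11:T35s is a plant binary vector built on the EC50505 backbone for overexpressing a small peptide-coding gene from Medicago truncatula. It is propagated in E. coli through a high-copy ColE1/pUC-type origin under kanamycin selection (an aphA-3 KanR gene driven by the bla promoter). The pVS1 origin, with its RepA replication protein and StaA stability protein, allows stable maintenance in Agrobacterium for T-DNA delivery. A fragment of an incP oriV is also annotated in the backbone.

Between the nopaline-type left and right T-DNA border repeats sit two cassettes. Next to the left border is the plant selectable marker, nptII (NeoR/KanR) under the NOS promoter and NOS terminator, which gives transformed plant tissue resistance to kanamycin or G418. The second cassette carries the payload, Medtr3g095690.1 (MtIDA11). According to the catalogue fields it is driven by the Lotus japonicus ubiquitin promoter, and it ends in the CaMV 35S polyadenylation signal. The "tag" field in the record refers to this terminator, not to a protein fusion. The annotation tool did not label the promoter, but an unannotated stretch between the coding region and the right border is where it would be expected. The insert itself was detected only by similarity to Arabidopsis IDL4, an IDA-like protein possibly involved in floral abscission, which is consistent with MtIDA11 belonging to the IDA/IDL peptide family.

The sequenced record is about 7.8 kb, shorter than the listed backbone size of roughly 10.5 kb without insert, and the record does not explain this difference. The stated purpose is constitutive overexpression of this peptide gene in plants.
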