Features (pLannotate 1.2.2; 14 found; start..end, strand, type, name):
    139..333     -  rep_origin     pVS1 oriV: origin of replication for the Pseudomonas plasmid pVS1 (Heeb et al., 2000)
    399..1472    -  CDS            pVS1 RepA: replication protein from the Pseudomonas plasmid pVS1 (Heeb et al., 2000)
   1901..2530    -  CDS            pVS1 StaA: stability protein from the Pseudomonas plasmid pVS1 (Heeb et al., 2000)
   2794..2818    +  misc_feature   LB T-DNA repeat: left border repeat from nopaline C58 T-DNA
   2913..3165    -  terminator     NOS terminator: nopaline synthase terminator and poly(A) signal
   3178..3972    -  CDS            NeoR/KanR: aminoglycoside phosphotransferase from Tn5; aph(3')-II (or nptII); confers resistance to neomycin, kanamycin, and G418 (Geneticin®)
   3994..4173    -  promoter       NOS promoter: nopaline synthase promoter
   4273..4447    -  polyA_signal   CaMV poly(A) signal: cauliflower mosaic virus polyadenylation signal
   4485..4670    -  CDS            IDL4 (fragment): IDL4_ARATH - Experimental evidence at transcript level: Swiss-Prot protein existence level 2. May be involved in floral abscission. From Arabidopsis thaliana (Mouse-ear cress).
   5886..5910    +  misc_feature   RB T-DNA repeat: right border repeat from nopaline C58 T-DNA
   6033..6621    -  rep_origin     ori: high-copy-number ColE1/pMB1/pBR322/pUC origin of replication
   6792..7586    -  CDS            KanR: aminoglycoside phosphotransferase; aphA-3; confers resistance to kanamycin
   7587..7691    -  promoter       AmpR promoter: bla
   7708..7768    -  rep_origin     oriV (fragment): incP origin of replication
>Addgene plasmid #164744 | LjUBQ:MtIDA11:T35s | addgene full sequence | sequence record 325457 | Addgene NGS Result
TTGCCTGGCCGTAGGCCAGCCATTTTTGAGCGGCCAGCGGCCGCGATAGGCCGACGCGAAGCGGCGGGGC
GTAGGGAGCGCAGCGACCGAAGGGTAGGCGCTTTTTGCAGCTCTTCGGCTGTGCGCTGGCCAGACAGTTA
TGCACAGGCCAGGCGGGTTTTAAGAGTTTTAATAAGTTTTAAAGAGTTTTAGGCGGAAAAATCGCCTTTT
TTCTCTTTTATATCAGTCACTTACATGTGTGACCGGTTCCCAATGTACGGCTTTGGGTTCCCAATGTACG
GGTTCCGGTTCCCAATGTACGGCTTTGGGTTCCCAATGTACGTGCTATCCACAGGAAAGAAGCTTTTTCG
ACCTTTTTCCCCTGCTAGGGCAATTTGCCCTAGCATCTGCTCCGTACATTAGGAACCGGCGGATGCTTCG
CCCTCGATCAGGTTGCGGTAGCGCATGACTAGGATCGGGCCAGCCTGCCCCGCCTCCTCCTTCAAATCGT
ACTCCGGCAGGTCATTTGACCCGATCAGCTTGCGCACGGTGAAACAGAACTTCTTGAACTCTCCGGCGCT
GCCACTGCGTTCGTAGATCGTCTTGAACAACCATCTGGCTTCTGCCTTGCCTGCGGCGCGGCGTGCCAGG
CGGTAGAGAAAACGGCCGATGCCGGGATCGATCAAAAAGTAATCGGGGTGAACCGTCAGCACGTCCGGGT
TCTTGCCTTCTGTGATCTCGCGGTACATCCAATCAGCTAGCTCGATCTCGATGTACTCCGGCCGCCCGGT
TTCGCTCTTTACGATCTTGTAGCGGCTAATCAAGGCTTCACCCTCGGATACCGTCACCAGGCGGCCGTTC
TTGGCCTTCTTCGTACGCTGCATGGCAACGTGCGTGGTGTTTAACCGAATGCAGGTTTCTACCAGGTCGT
CTTTCTGCTTTCCGCCATCGGCTCGCCGGCAGAACTTGAGTACGTCCGCAACGTGTGGACGGAACACGCG
GCCGGGCTTGTCTCCCTTCCCTTCCCGGTATCGGTTCATGGATTCGGTTAGATGGGAAACCGCCATCAGT
ACCAGGTCGTAATCCCACACACTGGCCATGCCGGCCGGCCCTGCGGAAACCTCTACGTGCCCGTCTGGAA
GCTCGTAGCGGATCACCTCGCCAGCTCGTCGGTCACGCTTCGACAGACGGAAAACGGCCACGTCCATGAT
GCTGCGACTATCGCGGGTGCCCACGTCATAGAGCATCGGAACGAAAAAATCTGGTTGCTCGTCGCCCTTG
GGCGGCTTCCTAATCGACGACGCACCGGCTGCCGGCGGTTGCCGGGATTCTTTGCGGATTCGATCAGCGG
CCGCTTGCCACGATTCACCGGGGCGTGCTTCTGCCTCGATGCGTTGCCGCTGGGCGGCCTGCGCGGCCTT
CAACTTCTCCACCAGGTCATCACCCAGCGCCGCGCCGATTTGTACCGGGCCGGATGGTTTGCGACCGCTC
ACGCCGATTCCTCGGGCTTGGGGGTTCCAGTGCCATTGCAGGGCCGGCAGACAACCCAGCCGCTTACGCC
TGGCCAACCGCCCGTTCCTCCACACATGGGGCATTCCACGGCGTCGGTGCCTGGTTGTTCTTGATTTTCC
ATGCCGCCTCCTTTAGCCGCTAAAATTCATCTACTCATTTATTCATTTGCTCATTTACTCTGGTAGCTGC
GCGATGTATTCAGATAGCAGCTCGGTAATGGTCTTGCCTTGGCGTACCGCGTACATCTTCAGCTTGGTGT
GATCCTCCGCCGGCAACTGAAAGTTGACCCGCTTCATGGCTGGCGTGTCTGCCAGGCTGGCCAACGTTGC
AGCCTTGCTGCTGCGTGCGCTCGGACGGCCGGCACTTAGCGTGTTTGTGCTTTTGCTCATTTTCTCTTTA
CCTCATTAACTCAAATGAGTTTTGATTTAATTTCAGCGGCCAGCGCCTGGACCTCGCGGGCAGCGTCGCC
CTCGGGTTCTGATTCAAGAACGGTTGTGCCGGCGGCGGCAGTGCCTGGGTAGCTCACGCGCTGCGTGATA
CGGGACTCAAGAATGGGCAGCTCGTACCCGGCCAGCGCCTCGGCAACCTCACCGCCGATGCGCGTGCCTT
TGATCGCCCGCGACACGACAAAGGCCGCTTGTAGCCTTCCATCCGTGACCTCAATGCGCTGCTTAACCAG
CTCCACCAGGTCGGCGGTGGCCCATATGTCGTAAGGGCTTGGCTGCACCGGAATCAGCACGAAGTCGGCT
GCCTTGATCGCGGACACAGCCAAGTCCGCCGCCTGGGGCGCTCCGTCGATCACTACGAAGTCGCGCCGGC
CGATGGCCTTCACGTCGCGGTCAATCGTCGGGCGGTCGATGCCGACAACGGTTAGCGGTTGATCTTCCCG
CACGGCCGCCCAATCGCGGGCACTGCCCTGGGGATCGGAATCGACTAACAGAACATCGGCCCCGGCGAGT
TGCAGGGCGCGGGCTAGATGGGTTGCGATGGTCGTCTTGCCTGACCCGCCTTTCTGGTTAAGTACAGCGA
TAACCTTCATGCGTTCCCCTTGCGTATTTGTTTATTTACTCATCGCATCATATACGCAGCGACCGCATGA
CGCAAGCTGTTTTACTCAAATACACATCACCTTTTTAGACGGCGGCGCTCGGTTTCTTCAGCGGCCAAGC
TGGCCGGCCAGGCCGCCAGCTTGGCATCAGACAAACCGGCCAGGATTTCATGCAGCCGCACGGCTGATGG
GCTGCCTGTATCGAGTGGTGATTTTGTGCCGAGCTGCCGGTCGGGGAGCTGTTGGCTGGCTGGTGGCAGG
ATATATTGTGGTGTAAACAAATTGACGCTTAGACAACTTAATAACACATTGCGGACGTTTTTAATGTACT
GGGGTGGATGCAGTGGGCCCTGCCGAATTCGGATCCAGCGTCGATCTAGTAACATAGATGACACCGCGCG
CGATAATTTATCCTAGTTTGCGCGCTATATTTTGTTTTCTATCGCGTATTAAATGTATAATTGCGGGACT
CTAATCATAAAAACCCATCTCATAAATAACGTCATGCATTACATGTTAATTATTACATGCTTAACGTAAT
TCAACAGAAATTATATGATAATCATCGCAAGACCGGCAACAGGATTCAATCTTAAGAAACTTTATTGCCA
AATGTTTGAACGATCTGCTTGACAAGCTCAGAAGAACTCGTCAAGAAGGCGATAGAAGGCGATGCGCTGC
GAATCGGGAGCGGCGATACCGTAAAGCACGAGGAAGCGGTCAGCCCATTCGCCGCCAAGCTCTTCAGCAA
TATCACGGGTAGCCAACGCTATGTCCTGATAGCGGTCCGCCACACCCAGCCGGCCACAGTCGATGAATCC
AGAAAAGCGGCCATTTTCCACCATGATATTCGGCAAGCAGGCATCGCCCTGGGTCACGACGAGATCCTCG
CCGTCGGGCATCCGCGCCTTGAGCCTGGCGAACAGTTCGGCTGGCGCGAGCCCCTGATGCTCTTCGTCCA
GATCATCCTGATCGACAAGACCGGCTTCCATCCGAGTACGTCCTCGCTCGATGCGATGTTTCGCTTGGTG
GTCGAATGGGCAGGTAGCCGGATCAAGCGTATGCAGCCGCCGCATTGCATCAGCCATGATGGATACTTTC
TCGGCAGGAGCAAGGTGAGATGACAGGAGATCCTGCCCCGGCACTTCGCCCAATAGCAGCCAGTCCCTTC
CCGCTTCAGTGACAACGTCGAGCACAGCTGCGCAAGGAACGCCCGTCGTGGCCAGCCACGATAGCCGCGC
TGCCTCGTCTTGGAGTTCATTCAGGGCACCGGACAGGTCGGTCTTGACAAAAAGAACCGGGCGCCCCTGC
GCTGACAGCCGGAACACGGCGGCATCAGAGCAGCCGATTGTCTGTTGTGCCCAGTCATAGCCGAATAGCC
TCTCCACCCAAGCGGCCGGAGAACCTGCGTGCAATCCATCTTGTTCAATCATTTGAGAGTGAATATGAGA
CTCTAATTGGATACCGAGGGGAATTTATGGAACGTCAGTGGAGCATTTTTGACAAGAAATATTTGCTAGC
TGATAGTGACCTTAGGCGACTTTTGAACGCGCAATAATGGTTTCTGACGTATGTGCTTAGCTCATTAAAC
TCCAGAAACCCGCGGCTGAGTGGCTCCTTCAACGTTGCGGTTCTGTCAGTTCCAAACGTAAAACGGCTTG
TCCCGCGTCATCGGCGGGGGTCATAACGTGACTCCCTTAATTCTCCGCTCTCCGCAAGAATTCAAGCTTA
GCGATCTGGATTTTAGTACTGGATTTTGGTTTTAGGAATTAGAAATTTTATTGATAGAAGTATTTTACAA
ATACAAATACATACTAAGGGTTTCTTATATGCTCAACACATGAGCGAAACCCTATAGGAACCCTAATTCC
CTTATCTGGGAACTACTCACACATTATTATGGAGAAACTCGAGCTTGTCGATCGACTCTAGCTAGAGAAG
CTCATGGTGATCTCAAACTTTGCAAGCCAATGTCATTGTGTTTCCTTGAAGGAGAAGAGTAGGGTATAGG
TATTCTTCTTGGCAAGAAACCAAAAAAGTGACCCTTGTGCTCATACTTTGGCTTCACTTTGAACACATTA
GTGGCTCTTGAGCCATCACAGTGACCAAATATGCAGAGAAACAAGAGCAATAAAAGCAATGAAGTTTGAA
GTTTTCTACTATGTAGAACCATTCTGTAATCACATCAACAACAGATAAATCAGAATCCAACACACGAAAT
TGAAACAAGTGAAAACCCTAATTAACGCTTGGATCAAACAGATTAAGAGTGGATCTAACATCAACAGATA
AATCAGAATCCATAACAAGAAATTGAAACAAGTGAAAACCCTAATTGAAGCTTGGATCAAACAGATTAAG
AGTGGATCTAACAATAATTTCCAATTTGAATAAATTATTTGACATAATTCCATAACGGATCTGAAGAATT
CAATTGGAAACCCTAATTAATCTGCAATTGCTAAACCGAAATCGATTCCTAACAAAACTGAACCACAATT
ATCATAGATCTACATCGCAAGCCATCGAAAACATTGATAAAACAAGATCTGAGATTCAAGCTGTAAAATT
CAATTTCAAACCGATCTCAATTTTGGAAAATCACAAAAAATTCCTAGATCTCATGCTTCGAAACAAGAAA
ACTACCTATGATTGATCGGAAACAAAACTCAACGAAAGGATTACAGAGAAAGAAGAGAGAAATTGGATCA
TACCTTGAAAGTAGAGAGAAGCGATATGAACAAGAATTGTTAGGGTTGGGAACTGAATTGTGAAGAAGCT
AAGGGGATTGGAGGTAATTTATAGCAAAAGCGGTGAAATTATTAACCAGTCAAATTGTGACACGTGTCCT
TATGACGCGTCACTAGTTGCGTGTGGTTTGGGATAGGATACGTTGTGTGGTTGAGTTCTTCTTGGAAACG
GTAGTTGCAAATTGCAAGTTGTTGGCGGTTTGTTAATTTCACGGAGTTAAACGCATCTCGCCGCCTTTTG
AGTTTGGATTGATAAATCGTTACAACGGCGTTACTTTGCTGGGCCCCGTTTTTTTTGAATTGGGCCACCG
CACCAGTGCAAGTTGGGGGTTCCTTGGTTTTCCAGAATGGGCTCCACTCTCTATGATTGATTGGAGGAGG
CCGGCTGCTCAGAAATTTTATAATAAGTTGTTATATACTTCTCCCCTTAAAATAAGTGATTTTTGTCTAT
CCATAGTTGCAATAAGTTGTACTAACAACTTATCTAAATTACTTTATCAATAATACAAGTAATTCAATTA
ATTATTTCCTCAAAATCCTCTCTCCCTCCACTAGAGGATGCACATGTGACCGAGGGAGTTTAAACTATCA
GTGTTTGACAGGATATATTGGCGGGTAAACCTAAGAGAAAAGAGCGTTTATTAGAATAATCGGATATTTA
AAAGGGCGTGAAAAGGTTTATCCGTTCGTCCATTTGTATGTGCCAACCACAGGAACCGTAAAAAGGCCGC
GTTGCTGGCGTTTTTCCATAGGCTCCGCCCCCCTGACGAGCATCACAAAAATCGACGCTCAAGTCAGAGG
TGGCGAAACCCGACAGGACTATAAAGATACCAGGCGTTTCCCCCTGGAAGCTCCCTCGTGCGCTCTCCTG
TTCCGACCCTGCCGCTTACCGGATACCTGTCCGCCTTTCTCCCTTCGGGAAGCGTGGCGCTTTCTCATAG
CTCACGCTGTAGGTATCTCAGTTCGGTGTAGGTCGTTCGCTCCAAGCTGGGCTGTGTGCACGAACCCCCC
GTTCAGCCCGACCGCTGCGCCTTATCCGGTAACTATCGTCTTGAGTCCAACCCGGTAAGACACGACTTAT
CGCCACTGGCAGCAGCCACTGGTAACAGGATTAGCAGAGCGAGGTATGTAGGCGGTGCTACAGAGTTCTT
GAAGTGGTGGCCTAACTACGGCTACACTAGAAGGACAGTATTTGGTATCTGCGCTCTGCTGAAGCCAGTT
ACCTTCGGAAAAAGAGTTGGTAGCTCTTGATCCGGCAAACAAACCACCGCTGGTAGCGGTGGTTTTTTTG
TTTGCAAGCAGCAGATTACGCGCAGAAAAAAAGGATCTCAAGAAGATCCTTTGATCTTTTCTACGGGGTC
TGACGCTCAGTGGAACGAAAACTCACGTTAAGGGATTTTGGTCATGAGATTATCAAAAAGGATCTTCACC
TAGATCCTTTTAAATTAAAAATGAAGTTTTAAATCAATCTAAAGTATATATGAGTAAACTTGGTCTGACA
GCTAAAACAATTCATCCAGTAAAATATAATATTTTATTTTCTCCCAATCAGGCTTGATCCCCAGTAAGTC
AAAAAATAGCTCGACATACTGTTCTTCCCCGATATCCTCCCTGATCGACCGGACGCAGAAGGCAATGTCA
TACCACTTGTCCGCCCTGCCGCTTCTCCCAAGATCAATAAAGCCACTTACTTTGCCATCTTTCACAAAGA
TGTTGCTGTCTCCCAGGTCGCCGTGGGAAAAGACAAGTTCCTCTTCGGGCTTTTCCGTCTTTAAAAAATC
ATACAGCTCGCGCGGATCTTTAAATGGAGTGTCCTCTTCCCAGTTTTCGCAATCCACATCGGCCAGATCG
TTATTCAGTAAGTAATCCAATTCGGCTAAGCGGCTGTCTAAGCTATTCGTATAGGGACAATCCGATATGT
CGATGGAGTGAAAGAGCCTGATGCACTCCGCATACAGCTCGATAATCTTTTCAGGGCTTTGTTCATCTTC
ATACTCTTCCGAGCAAAGGACGCCATCGGCCTCACTCATGAGCAGATTGCTCCAGCCATCATGCCGTTCA
AAGTGCAGGACCTTTGGAACAGGCAGCTTTCCTTCCAGCCATAGCATCATGTCCTTTTCCCGTTCCACAT
CATAGGTGGTCCCTTTATACCGGCTGTCCGTCATTTTTAAATATAGGTTTTCATTTTCTCCCACCAGCTT
ATATACCTTAGCAGGAGACATTCCTTCCGTATCTTTTGCGCAGCGGTATTTTTCGATCAGTTTTTTCAAT
TCCGGTGATATTCTCATTTTAGCCATACTCTTCCTTTTTCAATATTATTGAAGCATTTATCAAGGTTATT
GTCTCATGAGCGGATACATATTTGAATGTATTTAGAAAAATAAACAAATAGGGGTTCCGCGCACGAATTG
GCCAGCGCTGCCATTTTTGGGGTGAGGCCGTTCGCGGCCGAGGGGCGCAGCCCCTGGGGGGATGGGAGCT
CGGTGCCTTGATGTGGGCGCCGGCGGTCGAGTGGCGACGGCGCGGCTTGTCCGCGCCCTGGTAGA
